Addgene plasmid #171786: MSCV-Fbxo7-IRES-GFP
Purpose: retrovirus production
Depositing lab: Heike Laman. Depositing organization: University of Cambridge. Publication: Expression of Fbxo7 in haematopoietic progenitor cells cooperates with p53 loss to promote lymphomagenesis. Lomonosov M, Meziane el K, Ye H, Nelson DE, Randle SJ, Laman H. PLoS One. 2011;6(6):e21165. doi: 10.1371/journal.pone.0021165. Epub 2011 Jun 17. PubMed 21695055.
Backbone
  Vector backbone: MSCV-MCS-IRES-GFP
  Vector type: Retroviral
Growth in bacteria
  Bacterial resistance: Ampicillin, 100 μg/mL
  Growth temperature: 37°C
  Growth strain: NEB Stable
  Copy number: High Copy
Gene/Insert
  Gene/Insert name: Fbxo7 isoform 1
  Species: H. sapiens (human)
  Mutation: none
  Entrez Gene: FBXO7 (a.k.a. FBX, FBX07, FBX7, PARK15, PKPS)
  Cloning method: Restriction Enzyme; 5′ cloning site XhoI (not destroyed); 3′ cloning site EcoRI (not destroyed)
  Sequencing primers: 5′ unknown
Terms and licenses: Academic/Nonprofit Terms; Industry Terms: Not Available to Industry
How to cite: MSCV-Fbxo7-IRES-GFP was a gift from Heike Laman (Addgene plasmid # 171786 ; http://n2t.net/addgene:171786 ; RRID:Addgene_171786)
