[The description below was written by a language model from this plasmid's Addgene catalogue record and pLannotate feature annotations shown in this document.]
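Description:
MSCV-Fbxo7-IRES-GFP is a gammaretroviral transfer vector of about 8 kb, built on the MSCV-MCS-IRES-GFP backbone and intended for retrovirus production and stable gene delivery into mammalian cells. In bacteria it is maintained through a high-copy ColE1/pUC-type origin and selected with ampicillin via the β-lactamase gene and its own promoter. The remaining bacterial annotations (fragments of lacI, lacZα, rop, bom and the tetracycline resistance gene, plus a lac promoter/operator) appear to be non-functional remnants of earlier cloning vectors.

The viral cassette is flanked by 5′ and 3′ long terminal repeats from murine embryonic stem cell virus. The 5′ LTR serves as the promoter for the genomic transcript; the record lists no separate internal promoter. Downstream lie the Ψ packaging signal and a truncated gag segment lacking its start codon, which together support encapsidation of the RNA without producing viral protein. Because functional gag, pol and env are absent, these must be supplied in trans by a packaging cell line or helper plasmids.

The payload is unmutated human FBXO7 isoform 1, cloned between XhoI and EcoRI; it encodes the substrate-recognition F-box subunit of an SCF ubiquitin ligase complex. The feature table also places a short T7 tag sequence just upstream of the coding region, suggesting an N-terminal epitope, although the catalogue entry does not mention a tag. An EMCV IRES follows, driving EGFP translation from the same bicistronic transcript, so transduced cells expressing FBXO7 can be identified or sorted by fluorescence. The associated publication concerns Fbxo7 expression in haematopoietic progenitor cells and its cooperation with p53 loss in lymphomagenesis.
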