Features (pLannotate 1.2.2; 21 found; start..end, strand, type, name):
    112..628     +  LTR            5' LTR: 5' long terminal repeat from murine embryonic stem cell virus
    692..1033    +  misc_feature   MESV Ψ: packaging signal of murine embryonic stem cell virus
   1100..1516    +  CDS            gag (truncated): truncated Moloney murine leukemia virus (MMLV) gag gene lacking the start codon
   1539..1571    +  CDS            T7 tag (gene 10 leader): leader peptide from bacteriophage T7 gene 10 promotes efficient translation in E. coli
   1611..3077    +  CDS            FBXO7 (fragment): FBX7_HUMAN - Also known as FBX7. Experimental evidence at protein level: Swiss-Prot protein existence level 1. Substrate recognition component of a SCF (SKP1-CUL1-F-box protein) E3 ubiquitin-protein ligase complex which mediates the ubiquitination and subsequent proteasomal degradation of target proteins. Recognizes BIRC2 and DLGAP5. Plays a role downstream of PINK1 in the clearance of damaged mitochondria via selective autophagy (mitophagy) by targeting PRKN to dysfunctional depolarized mitochondria. Promotes MFN1 ubiquitination. From Homo sapiens (Human).
   3190..3652    +  misc_feature   IRES: internal ribosome entry site (IRES) of the encephalomyocarditis virus (EMCV)
   3666..4385    +  CDS            EGFP: the original enhanced GFP (Yang et al., 1996) mammalian codon-optimized
   4402..4428    +  misc_feature   MCS (fragment): pBluescript multiple cloning site
   4487..5001    +  LTR            3' LTR: 3' long terminal repeat from murine embryonic stem cell virus
   5163..5179    -  protein_bind   lac operator: The lac repressor binds to the lac operator to inhibit transcription in E. coli. This inhibition can be relieved by adding lactose or isopropyl-β-D-thiogalactopyranoside (IPTG). lac repressor encoded by lacI
   5187..5217    -  promoter       lac promoter: promoter for the E. coli lac operon
   5232..5253    -  protein_bind   CAP binding site: CAP binding activates transcription in the presence of cAMP. E. coli catabolite activator protein
   5266..5358    -  CDS            lacI (fragment): lac repressor; lacI; The lac repressor binds to the lac operator to inhibit transcription in E. coli. This inhibition can be relieved by adding lactose or isopropyl-β-D-thiogalactopyranoside (IPTG).
   5541..6129    -  rep_origin     ori: high-copy-number ColE1/pMB1/pBR322/pUC origin of replication
   6300..7160    -  CDS            AmpR: β-lactamase; bla; confers resistance to ampicillin, carbenicillin, and related antibiotics
   7161..7265    -  promoter       AmpR promoter: bla
   7360..7395    +  CDS            rop (fragment): Rop protein, which maintains plasmids at low copy number; rop
   7497..7596    +  misc_feature   bom (fragment): basis of mobility region from pBR322
   7602..7751    -  CDS            lacZα (fragment): LacZα fragment of β-galactosidase; lacZ fragment
   7751..7952    -  CDS            TcR (fragment): tetracycline efflux protein; tet; confers resistance to tetracycline
   7953..70      +  CDS            env (fragment) (across the origin): murine leukemia virus gPr80 envelope polyprotein precursor; env; proteolytically cleaved into gp70SU and p15TM subunits
>Addgene plasmid #171786 | MSCV-Fbxo7-IRES-GFP | addgene full sequence | sequence record 353363 | Addgene NGS Result
ATCAGTGGTCCAGGCTCTAGTTTTGACTCAACAATATCACCAGCTGAAGCCTATAGAGTACGAGCCATAG
ATAAAATAAAAGATTTTATTTAGTCTCCAGAAAAAGGGGGGAATGAAAGACCCCACCTGTAGGTTTGGCA
AGCTAGCTTAAGTAACGCCATTTTGCAAGGCATGGAAAATACATAACTGAGAATAGAGAAGTTCAGATCA
AGGTTAGGAACAGAGAGACAGCAGAATATGGGCCAAACAGGATATCTGTGGTAAGCAGTTCCTGCCCCGG
CTCAGGGCCAAGAACAGATGGTCCCCAGATGCGGTCCCGCCCTCAGCAGTTTCTAGAGAACCATCAGATG
TTTCCAGGGTGCCCCAAGGACCTGAAATGACCCTGTGCCTTATTTGAACTAACCAATCAGTTCGCTTCTC
GCTTCTGTTCGCGCGCTTCTGCTCCCCGAGCTCAATAAAAGAGCCCACAACCCCTCACTCGGCGCGCCAG
TCCTCCGATAGACTGCGTCGCCCGGGTACCCGTATTCCCAATAAAGCCTCTTGCTGTTTGCATCCGAATC
GTGGACTCGCTGATCCTTGGGAGGGTCTCCTCAGATTGATTGACTGCCCACCTCGGGGGTCTTTCATTTG
GAGGTTCCACCGAGATTTGGAGACCCCTGCCCAGGGACCACCGACCCCCCCGCCGGGAGGTAAGCTGGCC
AGCGGTCGTTTCGTGTCTGTCTCTGTCTTTGTGCGTGTTTGTGCCGGCATCTAATGTTTGCGCCTGCGTC
TGTACTAGTTAGCTAACTAGCTCTGTATCTGGCGGACCCGTGGTGGAACTGACGAGTTCTGAACACCCGG
CCGCAACCCTGGGAGACGTCCCAGGGACTTTGGGGGCCGTTTTTGTGGCCCGACCTGAGGAAGGGAGTCG
ATGTGGAATCCGACCCCGTCAGGATATGTGGTTCTGGTAGGAGACGAGAACCTAAAACAGTTCCCGCCTC
CGTCTGAATTTTTGCTTTCGGTTTGGAACCGAAGCCGCGCGTCTTGTCTGCTGCAGCGCTGCAGCATCGT
TCTGTGTTGTCTCTGTCTGACTGTGTTTCTGTATTTGTCTGAAAATTAGGGCCAGACTGTTACCACTCCC
TTAAGTTTGACCTTAGGTCACTGGAAAGATGTCGAGCGGATCGCTCACAACCAGTCGGTAGATGTCAAGA
AGAGACGTTGGGTTACCTTCTGCTCTGCAGAATGGCCAACCTTTAACGTCGGATGGCCGCGAGACGGCAC
CTTTAACCGAGACCTCATCACCCAGGTTAAGATCAAGGTCTTTTCACCTGGCCCGCATGGACACCCAGAC
CAGGTCCCCTACATCGTGACCTGGGAAGCCTTGGCTTTTGACCCCCCTCCCTGGGTCAAGCCCTTTGTAC
ACCCTAAGCCTCCGCCTCCTCTTCCTCCATCCGCCCCGTCTCTCCCCCTTGAACCTCCTCGTTCGACCCC
GCCTCGATCCTCCCTTTATCCAGCCCTCACTCCTTCTCTAGGCGCCGGAATTAGATCTCTCGAGCACCAT
GGCTAGCATGACTGGTGGACAGCAAATGGGTGGATCCACTAGTAACGGCCGCCAGTGTGCTGGAATTCTT
ATGAGGCTGCGGGTGCGGCTTCTGAAGCGGACCTGGCCGCTGGAGGTGCCCGAGACGGAGCCGACGCTGG
GGCATTTGCGCTCGCACCTGAGGCAGTCCCTGCTGTGCACCTGGGGGTACAGTTCTAATACCCGATTTAC
AATTACATTGAACTACAAGGATCCCCTCACTGGAGATGAAGAGACCTTGGCTTCATATGGGATTGTTTCT
GGGGACTTGATATGTTTGATTCTTCAAGATGACATTCCAGCGCCTAATATACCTTCATCCACAGATTCAG
AGCATTCTTCACTCCAGAATAATGAGCAACCCTCTTTGGCCACCAGCTCCAATCAGACTAGCATGCAGGA
TGAACAACCAAGTGATTCATTCCAAGGACAGGCAGCCCAGTCTGGTGTTTGGAATGACGACAGTATGTTA
GGGCCTAGTCAAAATTTTGAAGCTGAGTCAATTCAAGATAATGCGCATATGGCAGAGGGCACAGGTTTCT
ATCCCTCAGAACCCATGCTCTGTAGTGAATCGGTGGAAGGGCAAGTGCCACATTCATTAGAGACCTTGTA
TCAATCAGCTGACTGTTCTGATGCCAATGATGCCTTGATAGTGTTGATACATCTTCTCATGTTGGAGTCA
GGTTACATACCTCAGGGCACCGAAGCCAAAGCACTGTCCATGCCGGAGAAGTGGAAGTTGAGCGGGGTGT
ATAAGCTGCAGTACATGCATCCTCTCTGCGAGGGCAGCTCCGCTACTCTCACCTGTGTGCCTTTGGGAAA
CCTGATTGTTGTAAATGCTACACTAAAAATCAACAATGAGATTAGAAGTGTGAAAAGATTGCAGCTGCTA
CCAGAATCTTTTATTTGCAAAGAGAAACTAGGGGAAAATGTAGCCAACATATACAAAGATCTTCAGAAAC
TCTCTCGCCTCTTTAAAGACCAGCTGGTGTATCCTCTTCTGGCTTTTACCCGACAAGCACTGAACCTACC
AGATGTATTTGGGTTGGTCGTCGACCCACTCCTGTGGAGGTTTTTATATCTGCGTGATTTTCGAGACAAT
ACTGTCAGAGTTCAAGACACAGATTGGAAAGAACTGTACAGGAAGAGGCACATACAAAGAAAAGAATCCC
CGAAAGGGCGGTTTGTGATGCTCCTGCCATCGTCAACTCACACCATTCCATTCTATCCCAACCCCTTGCA
CCCTAGGCCATTTCCTAGCTCCCGCCTTCCTCCAGGAATTATCGGGGGTGAATATGACCAAAGACCAACA
CTTCCCTATGTTGGAGACCCAATCAGTTCACTCATTCCTGGTCCTGGGGAGACGCCCAGCCAGTTTCCTC
CACTGAGACCACGCTTTGATCCAGTTGGCCCACTTCCAGGACCTAACCCCATCTTGCCAGGGCGAGGCGG
CCCCAATGACAGATTTCCCTTTAGACCCAGCAGGGGTCGGCCAACTGATGGCCGGCTGTCATTCATGTGA
GAATTCCGCCCCCCCCCCCTAACGTTACTGGCCGAAGCCGCTTGGAATAAGGCCGGTGTGCGTTTGTCTA
TATGTTATTTTCCACCATATTGCCGTCTTTTGGCAATGTGAGGGCCCGGAAACCTGGCCCTGTCTTCTTG
ACGAGCATTCCTAGGGGTCTTTCCCCTCTCGCCAAAGGAATGCAAGGTCTGTTGAATGTCGTGAAGGAAG
CAGTTCCTCTGGAAGCTTCTTGAAGACAAACAACGTCTGTAGCGACCCTTTGCAGGCAGCGGAACCCCCC
ACCTGGCGACAGGTGCCTCTGCGGCCAAAAGCCACGTGTATAAGATACACCTGCAAAGGCGGCACAACCC
CAGTGCCACGTTGTGAGTTGGATAGTTGTGGAAAGAGTCAAATGGCTCTCCTCAAGCGTATTCAACAAGG
GGCTGAAGGATGCCCAGAAGGTACCCCATTGTATGGGATCTGATCTGGGGCCTCGGTGCACATGCTTTAC
ATGTGTTTAGTCGAGGTTAAAAAAACGTCTAGGCCCCCCGAACCACGGGGACGTGGTTTTCCTTTGAAAA
ACACGATGATAATATGGCCACAACCATGGTGAGCAAGGGCGAGGAGCTGTTCACCGGGGTGGTGCCCATC
CTGGTCGAGCTGGACGGCGACGTAAACGGCCACAAGTTCAGCGTGTCTGGCGAGGGCGAGGGCGATGCCA
CCTACGGCAAGCTGACCCTGAAGTTCATCTGCACCACCGGCAAGCTGCCCGTGCCCTGGCCCACCCTCGT
GACCACCCTGACCTACGGCGTGCAGTGCTTCAGCCGCTACCCCGACCACATGAAGCAGCACGACTTCTTC
AAGTCCGCCATGCCCGAAGGCTACGTCCAGGAGCGCACCATCTTCTTCAAGGACGACGGCAACTACAAGA
CCCGCGCCGAGGTGAAGTTCGAGGGCGACACCCTGGTGAACCGCATCGAGCTGAAGGGCATCGACTTCAA
GGAGGACGGCAACATCCTGGGGCACAAGCTGGAGTACAACTACAACAGCCACAACGTCTATATCATGGCC
GACAAGCAGAAGAACGGCATCAAGGCGAACTTCAAGATCCGCCACAACATCGAGGACGGCAGCGTGCAGC
TCGCCGACCACTACCAGCAGAACACCCCCATCGGCGACGGCCCCGTGCTGCTGCCCGACAACCACTACCT
GAGCACCCAGTCCGCCCTGAGCAAAGACCCCAACGAGAAGCGCGATCACATGGTCCTGCTGGAGTTCGTG
ACCGCCGCCGGGATCACTCTCGGCATGGACGAGCTGTACAAGTAATGAATTAATTAAGAATTATCAAGCT
TATCGATACCGTCGACCTGCAGCCAAGCTTATCGATAAAATAAAAGATTTTATTTAGTCTCCAGAAAAAG
GGGGGAATGAAAGACCCCACCTGTAGGTTTGGCAAGCTAGCTTAAGTAACGCCATTTTGCAAGGCATGGA
AAATACATAACTGAGAATAGAGAAGTTCAGATCAAGGTTAGGAACAGAGAGACAGCAGAATATGGGCCAA
ACAGGATATCTGTGGTAAGCAGTTCCTGCCCCGGCTCAGGGCCAAGAACAGATGGTCCCCAGATGCGGTC
CCGCCCTCAGCAGTTTCTAGAGAACCATCAGATGTTTCCAGGGTGCCCCAAGGACCTGAAATGACCCTGT
GCCTTATTTGAACTAACCAATCAGTTCGCTTCTCGCTTCTGTTCGCGCGCTTCTGCTCCCCGAGCTCAAT
AAAAGAGCCCACAACCCCTCACTCGGCGCGCCAGTCCTCCGATAGACTGCGTCGCCCGGGTACCCGTGTA
TCCAATAAACCCTCTTGCAGTTGCATCCGACTTGTGGTCTCGCTGTTCCTTGGGAGGGTCTCCTCTGAGT
GATTGACTACCCGTCAGCGGGGGTCTTTCATGGGTAACAGTTTCTTGAAGTTGGAGAACAACATTCTGAG
GGTAGGAGTCGAATATTAAGTAATCCTGACTCAATTAGCCACTGTTTTGAATCCACATACTCCAATACTC
CTGAAATAGTTCATTATGGACAGCGCAGAAAGAGCTGGGGAGAATTGTGAAATTGTTATCCGCTCACAAT
TCCACACAACATACGAGCCGGAAGCATAAAGTGTAAAGCCTGGGGTGCCTAATGAGTGAGCTAACTCACA
TTAATTGCGTTGCGCTCACTGCCCGCTTTCCAGTCGGGAAACCTGTCGTGCCAGCTGCATTAATGAATCG
GCCAACGCGCGGGGAGAGGCGGTTTGCGTATTGGGCGCTCTTCCGCTTCCTCGCTCACTGACTCGCTGCG
CTCGGTCGTTCGGCTGCGGCGAGCGGTATCAGCTCACTCAAAGGCGGTAATACGGTTATCCACAGAATCA
GGGGATAACGCAGGAAAGAACATGTGAGCAAAAGGCCAGCAAAAGGCCAGGAACCGTAAAAAGGCCGCGT
TGCTGGCGTTTTTCCATAGGCTCCGCCCCCCTGACGAGCATCACAAAAATCGACGCTCAAGTCAGAGGTG
GCGAAACCCGACAGGACTATAAAGATACCAGGCGTTTCCCCCTGGAAGCTCCCTCGTGCGCTCTCCTGTT
CCGACCCTGCCGCTTACCGGATACCTGTCCGCCTTTCTCCCTTCGGGAAGCGTGGCGCTTTCTCATAGCT
CACGCTGTAGGTATCTCAGTTCGGTGTAGGTCGTTCGCTCCAAGCTGGGCTGTGTGCACGAACCCCCCGT
TCAGCCCGACCGCTGCGCCTTATCCGGTAACTATCGTCTTGAGTCCAACCCGGTAAGACACGACTTATCG
CCACTGGCAGCAGCCACTGGTAACAGGATTAGCAGAGCGAGGTATGTAGGCGGTGCTACAGAGTTCTTGA
AGTGGTGGCCTAACTACGGCTACACTAGAAGAACAGTATTTGGTATCTGCGCTCTGCTGAAGCCAGTTAC
CTTCGGAAAAAGAGTTGGTAGCTCTTGATCCGGCAAACAAACCACCGCTGGTAGCGGTGGTTTTTTTGTT
TGCAAGCAGCAGATTACGCGCAGAAAAAAAGGATCTCAAGAAGATCCTTTGATCTTTTCTACGGGGTCTG
ACGCTCAGTGGAACGAAAACTCACGTTAAGGGATTTTGGTCATGAGATTATCAAAAAGGATCTTCACCTA
GATCCTTTTAAATTAAAAATGAAGTTTTAAATCAATCTAAAGTATATATGAGTAAACTTGGTCTGACAGT
TACCAATGCTTAATCAGTGAGGCACCTATCTCAGCGATCTGTCTATTTCGTTCATCCATAGTTGCCTGAC
TCCCCGTCGTGTAGATAACTACGATACGGGAGGGCTTACCATCTGGCCCCAGTGCTGCAATGATACCGCG
AGACCCACGCTCACCGGCTCCAGATTTATCAGCAATAAACCAGCCAGCCGGAAGGGCCGAGCGCAGAAGT
GGTCCTGCAACTTTATCCGCCTCCATCCAGTCTATTAATTGTTGCCGGGAAGCTAGAGTAAGTAGTTCGC
CAGTTAATAGTTTGCGCAACGTTGTTGCCATTGCTACAGGCATCGTGGTGTCACGCTCGTCGTTTGGTAT
GGCTTCATTCAGCTCCGGTTCCCAACGATCAAGGCGAGTTACATGATCCCCCATGTTGTGCAAAAAAGCG
GTTAGCTCCTTCGGTCCTCCGATCGTTGTCAGAAGTAAGTTGGCCGCAGTGTTATCACTCATGGTTATGG
CAGCACTGCATAATTCTCTTACTGTCATGCCATCCGTAAGATGCTTTTCTGTGACTGGTGAGTACTCAAC
CAAGTCATTCTGAGAATAGTGTATGCGGCGACCGAGTTGCTCTTGCCCGGCGTCAATACGGGATAATACC
GCGCCACATAGCAGAACTTTAAAAGTGCTCATCATTGGAAAACGTTCTTCGGGGCGAAAACTCTCAAGGA
TCTTACCGCTGTTGAGATCCAGTTCGATGTAACCCACTCGTGCACCCAACTGATCTTCAGCATCTTTTAC
TTTCACCAGCGTTTCTGGGTGAGCAAAAACAGGAAGGCAAAATGCCGCAAAAAAGGGAATAAGGGCGACA
CGGAAATGTTGAATACTCATACTCTTCCTTTTTCAATATTATTGAAGCATTTATCAGGGTTATTGTCTCA
TGAGCGGATACATATTTGAATGTATTTAGAAAAATAAACAAATAGGGGTTCCGCGCACATTTCCCCGAAA
AGTGCCACCTGACGTCTAAGAAACCATTATTATCATGACATTAACCTATAAAAATAGGCGTATCACGAGG
CCCTTTCGTCTCGCGCGTTTCGGTGATGACGGTGAAAACCTCTGACACATGCAGCTCCCGGAGACGGTCA
CAGCTTGTCTGTAAGCGGATGCCGGGAGCAGACAAGCCCGTCAGGGCGCGTCAGCGGGTGTTGGCGGGTG
TCGGGGCTGGCTTAACTATGCGGCATCAGAGCAGATTGTACTGAGAGTGCACCATATGCGGTGTGAAATA
CCGCACAGATGCGTAAGGAGAAAATACCGCATCAGGCGCCATTCGCCATTCAGGCTGCGCAACTGTTGGG
AAGGGCGATCGGTGCGGGCCTCTTCGCTATTACGCCAGCTGGCGAAAGGGGGATGTGCTGCAAGGCGATT
AAGTTGGGTAACGCCAGGGTTTTCCCAGTCACGACGTTGTAAAACGACGGCGCAAGGAATGGTGCATGCA
AGGAGATGGCGCCCAACAGTCCCCCGGCCACGGGGCCTGCCACCATACCCACGCCGAAACAAGCGCTCAT
GAGCCCGAAGTGGCGAGCCCGATCTTCCCCATCGGTGATGTCGGCGATATAGGCGCCAGCAACCGCACCT
GTGGCGCCGGTGATGCCGGCCACGATGCGTCCGGCGTAGAGGCGATTAGTCCAATTTGTTAAAGACAGGA
T
